Addgene plasmid #248066: pLVX-TetOne-bleo-atpD
Purpose: Lentiviral expression of beta subunit of ATPGobble. Includes ampR and bleoR (zeocin). Use together with pLVX-TetOne-bsd-atpA (#248065) and pLVX-TetOne-puro-atpG (#248067) for active ATPGobble.
Depositing lab: Denis Titov. Depositing organization: University of California, Berkeley. Publication: Genetically encoded tool for manipulation of ATP/ADP ratio in human cells. Ekvik AE, Kober MM, Titov DV. bioRxiv [Preprint]. 2025 Aug 23:2025.08.12.670003. doi: 10.1101/2025.08.12.670003. PubMed 40894546.
Backbone
  Vector backbone: pLVX-TetOne-bleo
  Backbone manufacturer: TakaraBio
  Backbone size w/o insert (bp): 9138
  Total vector size (bp): 10554
  Modifications to backbone: PuroR replaced with bleoR
  Vector type: Lentiviral
  Selectable markers: Zeocin
Growth in bacteria
  Bacterial resistance: Ampicillin, 100 μg/mL
  Growth temperature: 30°C
  Growth strain: NEB Stable
  Copy number: High Copy
Gene/Insert
  Gene/Insert name: atpD
  Species: E. coli
  Insert size (bp): 1442
  Mutation: codon-optimized for expression in human cells
  Promoter: TRE3GS
  Tag / fusion protein: FLAG
  Cloning method: Gibson Cloning
  Sequencing primers: 5′ Nanopore sequenced
Terms and licenses: Academic/Nonprofit Terms; Industry Terms: Not Available to Industry
Depositor comments: Please visit https://doi.org/10.1101/2025.08.12.670003 for bioRxiv preprint.
How to cite: pLVX-TetOne-bleo-atpD was a gift from Denis Titov (Addgene plasmid # 248066 ; http://n2t.net/addgene:248066 ; RRID:Addgene_248066)
