[The description below was written by a language model from this plasmid's Addgene catalogue record and pLannotate feature annotations shown in this document.]
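Description:
pLVX-TetOne-bleo-atpD is a 10.5 kb HIV-1-based lentiviral transfer plasmid built on the commercial pLVX-TetOne backbone, in which the original puromycin resistance gene has been swapped for BleoR (Sh ble) so that transduced mammalian cells can be selected with Zeocin. In bacteria it is maintained through a high-copy ColE1/pUC-type origin and an ampicillin resistance gene. The viral portion carries the usual elements needed for packaging and transduction: LTR sequences, the Ψ packaging signal with a gag fragment, the RRE for Rev-dependent nuclear export, the cPPT/CTS, and a WPRE to boost transcript stability and expression.

The payload is an all-in-one doxycycline-inducible system. A human PGK promoter constitutively drives the Tet-On 3G transactivator, which in the presence of doxycycline binds the adjacent, divergently oriented TRE3GS promoter and switches on the insert. That insert is E. coli atpD, the catalytic beta subunit of the F1 ATP synthase, codon-optimized for human cells and recorded as carrying a FLAG tag (the tag is not separately annotated in the feature table, and its position is not stated). The inducible cassette runs antisense to the viral genome and is followed by an SV40 polyadenylation signal, while a separate SV40 promoter drives BleoR.

The construct supplies one of three components of ATPGobble, a genetically encoded tool for manipulating the ATP/ADP ratio in human cells. It is not expected to be active alone. It is meant to be co-delivered with companion TetOne vectors expressing atpA (blasticidin selection) and atpG (puromycin selection), the distinct markers allowing triple selection of cells carrying all three subunits.
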