Features (pLannotate 1.2.2; 25 found; start..end, strand, type, name):
    254..1000    -  CDS            Tet-On® 3G: modified rtTA protein that binds tightly to promoters containing the tet operator in the presence of doxycycline
   1019..1529    -  promoter       hPGK promoter: human phosphoglycerate kinase 1 promoter
   1546..1913    +  promoter       TRE3GS promoter: 3rd-generation Tet-responsive promoter that can be activated by binding of Tet-On® 3G, modified to eliminate binding sites for endogenous mammalian transcription factors
   1931..3307    +  CDS            atpD: ATPB_ECOLI - Also known as papB, uncD. Experimental evidence at protein level: Swiss-Prot protein existence level 1. Produces ATP from ADP in the presence of a proton gradient across the membrane. The catalytic sites are hosted primarily by the beta subunits. From Escherichia coli (strain K12).
   3719..3853    -  polyA_signal   SV40 poly(A) signal: SV40 polyadenylation signal
   3897..4012    -  misc_feature   cPPT/CTS: central polypurine tract and central termination sequence of HIV-1 (lacking the first T)
   4027..4127    -  CDS            Rev (fragment): human immunodeficiency virus 1 (HIV-1) Rev protein; rev; enhances nuclear export of unspliced and incompletely spliced viral mRNAs
   4504..4737    -  misc_feature   RRE: The Rev response element (RRE) of HIV-1 allows for Rev-dependent mRNA export from the nucleus to the cytoplasm.
   4912..5250    -  CDS            HIV-1 gag (fragment): gag protein from human immunodeficiency virus 1; gag
   5234..5359    -  misc_feature   HIV-1 Ψ: packaging signal of human immunodeficiency virus type 1
   5406..5663    -  LTR            5' LTR (truncated): truncated 5' long terminal repeat (LTR) from HIV-1
   5711..6040    -  CDS            nef (fragment): NEF_HV1BR - Experimental evidence at protein level: Swiss-Prot protein existence level 1. Extracellular Nef protein targets CD4(+) T-lymphocytes for apoptosis by interacting with CXCR4 surface receptors (PubMed:14990729). From Human immunodeficiency virus type 1 group M subtype B (isolate BRU/LAI) (HIV-1).
   6207..6341    -  polyA_signal   SV40 poly(A) signal: SV40 polyadenylation signal
   6389..6493    +  promoter       AmpR promoter: bla
   6494..7354    +  CDS            AmpR: β-lactamase; bla; confers resistance to ampicillin, carbenicillin, and related antibiotics
   7525..8113    +  rep_origin     ori: high-copy-number ColE1/pMB1/pBR322/pUC origin of replication
   8296..8388    +  CDS            lacI (fragment): lac repressor; lacI; The lac repressor binds to the lac operator to inhibit transcription in E. coli. This inhibition can be relieved by adding lactose or isopropyl-β-D-thiogalactopyranoside (IPTG).
   8401..8422    +  protein_bind   CAP binding site: CAP binding activates transcription in the presence of cAMP. E. coli catabolite activator protein
   8437..8467    +  promoter       lac promoter: promoter for the E. coli lac operon
   8475..8491    +  protein_bind   lac operator: The lac repressor binds to the lac operator to inhibit transcription in E. coli. This inhibition can be relieved by adding lactose or isopropyl-β-D-thiogalactopyranoside (IPTG). lac repressor encoded by lacI
   8643..8900    -  LTR            5' LTR (truncated): truncated 5' long terminal repeat (LTR) from HIV-1
   8948..9466    -  CDS            nef (fragment): NEF_HV1BR - Experimental evidence at protein level: Swiss-Prot protein existence level 1. Extracellular Nef protein targets CD4(+) T-lymphocytes for apoptosis by interacting with CXCR4 surface receptors (PubMed:14990729). From Human immunodeficiency virus type 1 group M subtype B (isolate BRU/LAI) (HIV-1).
   9483..10071   -  misc_feature   WPRE: woodchuck hepatitis virus posttranscriptional regulatory element
  10085..10459   -  CDS            BleoR: antibiotic-binding protein; Sh ble from Streptoalloteichus hindustanus; confers resistance to bleomycin, phleomycin, and Zeocin™
  10468..243     -  promoter       SV40 promoter (across the origin): SV40 enhancer and early promoter
>Addgene plasmid #248066 | pLVX-TetOne-bleo-atpD | addgene full sequence | sequence record 493795 | Addgene NGS Result
AAAAAAAATTAGTCAGCCATGGGGCGGAGAATGGGCGGAACTGGGCGGAGTTAGGGGCGGGATGGGCGGA
GTTAGGGGCGGGACTATGGTTGCTGACTAATTGAGATGCATGCTTTGCATACTTCTGCCTGCTGGGGAGC
CTGGGGACTTTCCACACCTGGTTGCTGACTAATTGAGATGCATGCTTTGCATACTTCTGCCTGCTGGGGA
GCCTGGGGACTTTCCACACCCTAACTGACACACATTCGCGCGTTTACCCGGGGAGCATGTCAAGGTCAAA
ATCGTCAAGAGCGTCAGCAGGCAGCATATCAAGGTCAAAGTCGTCAAGGGCATCGGCTGGGAGCATGTCT
AAGTCAAAATCGTCAAGGGCGTCGGTCGGCCCGCCGCTTTCGCACTTTAGCTGTTTCTCCAGGCCACATA
TGATTAGTTCCAGGCCGAAAAGGAAGGCAGGTTCGGCTCCCTGCCGGTCGAACAGCTCAATTGCTTGTTT
CAGAAGTGGGGGCATAGAATCGGTGGTAGGTGTCTCTCTTTCCTCTTTTGCTACTTGATGCTCCTGTTCC
TCCAATACGCAGCCCAGTGTAAAGTGGCCCACGGCGGACAGAGCGTACAGTGCGTTCTCCAGGGAGAAGC
CTTGCTGACACAGGAACGCGAGCTGATTTTCCAGGGTTTCGTACTGTTTCTCTGTTGGGCGGGTGCCGAG
ATGCACTTTAGCCCCGTCGCGATGTGAGAGGAGAGCACAGCGGTATGACTTGGCGTTGTTCCGCAGAAAG
TCTTGCCATGACTCGCCTTCCAGGGGGCAGGAGTGGGTATGATGCCTGTCCAGCATCTCGATTGGCAGGG
CATCGAGCAGGGCCCGCTTGTTCTTCACGTGCCAGTACAGGGTAGGCTGCTCAACTCCCAGCTTTTGAGC
GAGTTTCCTTGTCGTCAGGCCTTCGATACCGACTCCATTGAGTAATTCCAGAGCAGAGTTTATGACTTTG
CTCTTGTCCAGTCTAGACATGGTAATTCGATGATCCCCCTGGGGAGAGAGGTCGGTGATTCGGTCAACGA
GGGAGCCGACTGCCGACGTGCGCTCCGGAGGCTTGCAGAATGCGGAACACCGCGCGGGCAGGAACAGGGC
CCACACTACCGCCCCACACCCCGCCTCCCGCACCGCCCCTTCCCGGCCGCTGCTCTCGGCGCGCCCTGCT
GAGCAGCCGCTATTGGCCACAGCCCATCGCGGTCGGCGCGCTGCCATTGCTCCCTGGCGCTGTCCGTCTG
CGAGGGTACTAGTGAGACGTGCGGCTTCCGTTTGTCACGTCCGGCACGCCGCGAACCGCAAGGAACCTTC
CCGACTTAGGGGCGGAGCAGGAAGCGTCGCCGGGGGGCCCACAAGGGTAGCGGCGAAGATCCGGGTGACG
CTGCGAACGGACGTGAAGAATGTGCGAGACCCAGGGTCGGCGCCGCTGCGTTTCCCGGAACCACGCCCAG
AGCAGCCGCGTCCCTGCGCAAACCCAGGGCTGCCTTGGAAAAGGCGCAACCCCAACCCCGTGGAATTATC
ACCTCGAGTTTACTCCCTATCAGTGATAGAGAACGTATGAAGAGTTTACTCCCTATCAGTGATAGAGAAC
GTATGCAGACTTTACTCCCTATCAGTGATAGAGAACGTATAAGGAGTTTACTCCCTATCAGTGATAGAGA
ACGTATGACCAGTTTACTCCCTATCAGTGATAGAGAACGTATCTACAGTTTACTCCCTATCAGTGATAGA
GAACGTATATCCAGTTTACTCCCTATCAGTGATAGAGAACGTATAAGCTTTGCTTATGTAAACCAGGGCG
CCTATAAAAGAGTGCTGATTTTTTGAGTAAACTTCAATTCCACAACACTTTTGTCTTATACCAACTTTCC
GTACCACTTCCTACCCTCGTAAAGAATTGCCACCATGGGAGCCACCGGAAAGATCGTGCAAGTGATCGGA
GCCGTGGTGGACGTGGAATTCCCTCAGGATGCTGTGCCCAGAGTGTACGACGCCCTCGAGGTGCAGAACG
GCAATGAGAGACTGGTGCTCGAAGTGCAGCAGCAGCTTGGCGGCGGAATCGTCAGAACAATCGCCATGGG
CAGCAGCGACGGCCTGAGAAGAGGACTGGATGTGAAGGACCTGGAACACCCCATCGAGGTGCCAGTGGGA
AAAGCCACACTGGGCAGAATCATGAACGTGCTGGGCGAGCCCGTGGACATGAAGGGCGAAATTGGCGAAG
AGGAAAGATGGGCCATCCACAGGGCCGCTCCTAGCTACGAGGAACTGTCCAACAGCCAAGAGCTGCTCGA
GACAGGCATCAAAGTGATCGACCTGATGTGCCCCTTCGCCAAAGGCGGCAAAGTGGGACTTTTTGGCGGA
GCCGGCGTGGGAAAGACCGTGAACATGATGGAACTGATTCGGAATATCGCCATCGAGCACAGCGGCTACT
CTGTGTTTGCTGGCGTGGGCGAGAGAACCAGAGAGGGCAACGATTTCTACCACGAGATGACCGACAGCAA
CGTGATCGACAAGGTGTCCCTGGTGTATGGCCAGATGAACGAGCCACCAGGCAACAGACTGAGAGTGGCC
CTGACAGGACTGACCATGGCCGAGAAGTTTCGCGACGAGGGCAGAGATGTGCTGCTGTTCGTGGACAACA
TCTACCGGTACACCCTGGCCGGCACAGAAGTGTCTGCTCTGCTGGGAAGAATGCCTTCCGCCGTGGGCTA
TCAGCCTACACTGGCCGAAGAAATGGGCGTGCTGCAAGAGAGAATCACCAGCACCAAGACAGGCAGCATC
ACCTCTGTGCAGGCCGTGTATGTGCCTGCCGACGATCTGACCGATCCTTCTCCTGCCACCACATTCGCCC
ACCTGGATGCTACAGTGGTGCTGTCTAGGCAGATTGCCAGCCTGGGCATCTATCCTGCTGTGGCCCCTCT
GGATAGCACCTCCAGACAACTGGATCCTCTGGTCGTGGGCCAAGAGCACTACGATACAGCTAGAGGCGTG
CAGAGCATCCTGCAGCGGTATCAAGAGCTGAAGGATATCATTGCCATCCTCGGCATGGACGAGCTGTCCG
AAGAGGACAAGCTGGTGGTCGCCAGGGCCAGAAAAATCCAGCGGTTTCTGAGCCAGCCATTCTTCGTGGC
CGAGGTGTTCACAGGCAGCCCCGGCAAATATGTGTCCCTGAAGGACACCATCCGGGGCTTCAAGGGAATC
ATGGAAGGCGAGTACGACCATCTGCCTGAACAGGCCTTCTACATGGTCGGATCCATCGAGGAAGCCGTGG
AAAAGGCCAAGAAGCTCGGAGGCAGCGGAGGTTCTGGCGGCTCTATGGATTATAAGGACGACGACGACAA
ATGACAGACCACCTCCCCTGCGAGCTAAGCTGGACAGCCAATGACGGGTAAGAGAGTGACATTTTTCACT
AACCTAAGACAGGAGGGCCGTCAGAGCTACTGCCTAATCCAAAGACGGGTAAAAGTGATAAAAATGTATC
ACTCCAACCTAAGACAGGCGCAGCTTCCGAGGGATTTGAGATCCAGACCACCTCCCCTGCGAGCTAAGCT
GGACAGCCAATGACGGGTAAGAGAGTGACATTTTTCACTAACCTAAGACAGGAGGGCCGTCAGAGCTACT
GCCTAATCCAAAGACGGGTAAAAGTGATAAAAATGTATCACTCCAACCTAAGACAGGCGCAGCTTCCGAG
GGATTTGAGATCCAGACATGATAAGATACATTGATGAGTTTGGACAAACCAAAACTAGAATGCAGTGAAA
AAAATGCCTTATTTGTGAAATTTGTGATGCTATTGCCTTATTTGTAACCATTATAAGCTGCAATAAACAA
GTTAAGTCGATAAACTGGATCTCTGCTGTCCCTGTAATAAACCCGAAAATTTTGAATTTTTGTAATTTGT
TTTTGTAATTCTTTAGTTTGTATGTCTGTTGCTATTATGTCTACTATTCTTTCCCCTGCACTGTACCCCC
CAATCCCCCCTTTTCTTTTAAAGGCGATACCGTCGAGATCCGTTCACTAATCGAATGGATCTGTCTCTGT
CTCTCTCTCCACCTTCTTCTTCTATTCCTTCGGGCCTGTCGGGTCCCCTCGGGGTTGGGAGGTGGGTCTG
AAACGATAATGGTGAATATCCCTGCCTAACTCTATTCACTATAGAAAGTACAGCAAAAACTATTCTTAAA
CCTACCAAGCCTCCTACTATCATTATGAATAATTTTATATACCACAGCCAATTTGTTATGTTAAACCAAT
TCCACAAACTTGCCCATTTATCTAATTCCAATAATTCTTGTTCATTCTTTTCTTGCTGGTTTTGCGATTC
TTCAATTAAGGAGTGTATTAAGCTTGTGTAATTGTTAATTTCTCTGTCCCACTCCATCCAGGTCGTGTGA
TTCCAAATCTGTTCCAGAGATTTATTACTCCAACTAGCATTCCAAGGCACAGCAGTGGTGCAAATGAGTT
TTCCAGAGCAACCCCAAATCCCCAGGAGCTGTTGATCCTTTAGGTATCTTTCCACAGCCAGGATTCTTGC
CTGGAGCTGCTTGATGCCCCAGACTGTGAGTTGCAACAGATGCTGTTGCGCCTCAATAGCCCTCAGCAAA
TTGTTCTGCTGCTGCACTATACCAGACAATAATTGTCTGGCCTGTACCGTCAGCGTCATTGACGCTGCGC
CCATAGTGCTTCCTGCTGCTCCCAAGAACCCAAGGAACAAAGCTCCTATTCCCACTGCTCTTTTTTCTCT
CTGCACCACTCTTCTCTTTGCCTTGGTGGGTGCTACTCCTAATGGTTCAATTTTTACTACTTTATATTTA
TATAATTCACTTCTCCAATTGTCCCTCATATCTCCTCCTCCAGGTCTGAAGATCAGCGGCCGGCCGCTTG
CTGTGCGGTGGTCTTACTTTTGTTTTGCTCTTCCTCTATCTTGTCTAAAGCTTCCTTGGTGTCTTTTATC
TCTATCCTTTGATGCACACAATAGAGGGTTGCTACTGTATTATATAATGATCTAAGTTCTTCTGATCCTG
TCTGAAGGGATGGTTGTAGCTGTCCCAGTATTTGTCTACAGCCTTCTGATGTTTCTAACAGGCCAGGATT
AACTGCGAATCGTTCTAGCTCCCTGCTTGCCCATACTATATGTTTTAATTTATATTTTTTCTTTCCCCCT
GGCCTTAACCGAATTTTTTCCCATCGCGATCTAATTCTCCCCCGCTTAATACTGACGCTCTCGCACCCAT
CTCTCTCCTTCTAGCCTCCGCTAGTCAAAATTTTTGGCGTACTCACCAGTCGCCGCCCCTCGCCTCTTGC
CGTGCGCGCTTCAGCAAGCCGAGTCCTGCGTCGAGAGAGCTCCTCTGGTTTCCCTTTCGCTTTCAAGTCC
CTGTTCGGGCGCCACTGCTAGAGATTTTCCACACTGACTAAAAGGGTCTGAGGGATCTCTAGTTACCAGA
GTCACACAACAGACGGGCACACACTACTTGAAGCACTCAAGGCAAGCTTTATTGAGGCTTAAGCAGTGGG
TTCCCTAGTTAGCCAGAGAGCTCCCAGGCTCAGATCTGGTCTAACCAGAGAGACCCAGTACAGGCAAAAA
GCAGCTGCTTATATGCAGGATCTGAGGGCTCGCCACTCCCCAGTCCCGCCCAGGCCACGCCTCCCTGGAA
AGTCCCCAGCGGAAAGTCCCTTGTAGCAAGCTCGATATCAGCAGTTCTTGAAGTACTCCGGATGCAGCTC
TCGGGCCACGTGATGAAATGCTAGGCGGCTGTCAAACCTCCACTCTAACACTTCTCTCTCCGGGTCATCC
ATCCCATGCAGGCTCACAGGGTGTAACAAGCTGGTGTTCTCTCCTTTATTGGCCTCTTCTACCTTATCTG
GCTCAACTGGTACTAGCTTGTAGCACCATCCAAAGGTCAGTGGATATCTGACCCCTGGCCCTGGTGTGTA
GTTCTGCTAATCAGGGAAGTAGCCTTGTGTGTGGTAGATCCACAGATCAAGGATATCTTGTCTTCTTTGG
GAGTGAATTAGCCCTTCCAACTACTAAGTTTGTAGTACATATTTAACAAATACAATTTCTTTAAAATGAA
AATAATTCAGAGGAATCACAGGTTTAGAGTAAATGAAACCACAGGTAATTGGCAGTGGTAATAGGGTATG
GGGTGGGAAGTTTGGGATGATTTTGGTTAGCTTGAGTTATCCAGTTGATCCAGACATGATAAGATACATT
GATGAGTTTGGACAAACCACAACTAGAATGCAGTGAAAAAAATGCTTTATTTGTGAAATTTGTGATGCTA
TTGCTTTATTTGTAACCATTATAAGCTGCAATAAACAAGTTGATCTCCCGATCCGTCGACGTCAGGTGGC
ACTTTTCGGGGAAATGTGCGCGGAACCCCTATTTGTTTATTTTTCTAAATACATTCAAATATGTATCCGC
TCATGAGACAATAACCCTGATAAATGCTTCAATAATATTGAAAAAGGAAGAGTATGAGTATTCAACATTT
CCGTGTCGCCCTTATTCCCTTTTTTGCGGCATTTTGCCTTCCTGTTTTTGCTCACCCAGAAACGCTGGTG
AAAGTAAAAGATGCTGAAGATCAGTTGGGTGCACGAGTGGGTTACATCGAACTGGATCTCAACAGCGGTA
AGATCCTTGAGAGTTTTCGCCCCGAAGAACGTTTTCCAATGATGAGCACTTTTAAAGTTCTGCTATGTGG
CGCGGTATTATCCCGTATTGACGCCGGGCAAGAGCAACTCGGTCGCCGCATACACTATTCTCAGAATGAC
TTGGTTGAGTACTCACCAGTCACAGAAAAGCATCTTACGGATGGCATGACAGTAAGAGAATTATGCAGTG
CTGCCATAACCATGAGTGATAACACTGCGGCCAACTTACTTCTGACAACGATCGGAGGACCGAAGGAGCT
AACCGCTTTTTTGCACAACATGGGGGATCATGTAACTCGCCTTGATCGTTGGGAACCGGAGCTGAATGAA
GCCATACCAAACGACGAGCGTGACACCACGATGCCTGTAGCAATGGCAACAACGTTGCGCAAACTATTAA
CTGGCGAACTACTTACTCTAGCTTCCCGGCAACAATTAATAGACTGGATGGAGGCGGATAAAGTTGCAGG
ACCACTTCTGCGCTCGGCCCTTCCGGCTGGCTGGTTTATTGCTGATAAATCTGGAGCCGGTGAGCGTGGG
TCTCGCGGTATCATTGCAGCACTGGGGCCAGATGGTAAGCCCTCCCGTATCGTAGTTATCTACACGACGG
GGAGTCAGGCAACTATGGATGAACGAAATAGACAGATCGCTGAGATAGGTGCCTCACTGATTAAGCATTG
GTAACTGTCAGACCAAGTTTACTCATATATACTTTAGATTGATTTAAAACTTCATTTTTAATTTAAAAGG
ATCTAGGTGAAGATCCTTTTTGATAATCTCATGACCAAAATCCCTTAACGTGAGTTTTCGTTCCACTGAG
CGTCAGACCCCGTAGAAAAGATCAAAGGATCTTCTTGAGATCCTTTTTTTCTGCGCGTAATCTGCTGCTT
GCAAACAAAAAAACCACCGCTACCAGCGGTGGTTTGTTTGCCGGATCAAGAGCTACCAACTCTTTTTCCG
AAGGTAACTGGCTTCAGCAGAGCGCAGATACCAAATACTGTTCTTCTAGTGTAGCCGTAGTTAGGCCACC
ACTTCAAGAACTCTGTAGCACCGCCTACATACCTCGCTCTGCTAATCCTGTTACCAGTGGCTGCTGCCAG
TGGCGATAAGTCGTGTCTTACCGGGTTGGACTCAAGACGATAGTTACCGGATAAGGCGCAGCGGTCGGGC
TGAACGGGGGGTTCGTGCACACAGCCCAGCTTGGAGCGAACGACCTACACCGAACTGAGATACCTACAGC
GTGAGCTATGAGAAAGCGCCACGCTTCCCGAAGGGAGAAAGGCGGACAGGTATCCGGTAAGCGGCAGGGT
CGGAACAGGAGAGCGCACGAGGGAGCTTCCAGGGGGAAACGCCTGGTATCTTTATAGTCCTGTCGGGTTT
CGCCACCTCTGACTTGAGCGTCGATTTTTGTGATGCTCGTCAGGGGGGCGGAGCCTATGGAAAAACGCCA
GCAACGCGGCCTTTTTACGGTTCCTGGCCTTTTGCTGGCCTTTTGCTCACATGTTCTTTCCTGCGTTATC
CCCTGATTCTGTGGATAACCGTATTACCGCCTTTGAGTGAGCTGATACCGCTCGCCGCAGCCGAACGACC
GAGCGCAGCGAGTCAGTGAGCGAGGAAGCGGAAGAGCGCCCAATACGCAAACCGCCTCTCCCCGCGCGTT
GGCCGATTCATTAATGCAGCTGGCACGACAGGTTTCCCGACTGGAAAGCGGGCAGTGAGCGCAACGCAAT
TAATGTGAGTTAGCTCACTCATTAGGCACCCCAGGCTTTACACTTTATGCTTCCGGCTCGTATGTTGTGT
GGAATTGTGAGCGGATAACAATTTCACACAGGAAACAGCTATGACCATGATTACGCCAAGCTCTAGCTAG
AGGTCGACGGTAAACGCTAGCAATGTCAAGGCCTCTCACTCTCTGATATTCATTTCTTTGCAAGTTATAA
ATACTGAATAATAAGATGACATGAACTACTACTGCTAGAGATTTTCCACACTGACTAAAAGGGTCTGAGG
GATCTCTAGTTACCAGAGTCACACAACAGACGGGCACACACTACTTGAAGCACTCAAGGCAAGCTTTATT
GAGGCTTAAGCAGTGGGTTCCCTAGTTAGCCAGAGAGCTCCCAGGCTCAGATCTGGTCTAACCAGAGAGA
CCCAGTACAGGCAAAAAGCAGCTGCTTATATGCAGGATCTGAGGGCTCGCCACTCCCCAGTCCCGCCCAG
GCCACGCCTCCCTGGAAAGTCCCCAGCGGAAAGTCCCTTGTAGCAAGCTCGATATCAGCAGTTCTTGAAG
TACTCCGGATGCAGCTCTCGGGCCACGTGATGAAATGCTAGGCGGCTGTCAAACCTCCACTCTAACACTT
CTCTCTCCGGGTCATCCATCCCATGCAGGCTCACAGGGTGTAACAAGCTGGTGTTCTCTCCTTTATTGGC
CTCTTCTACCTTATCTGGCTCAACTGGTACTAGCTTGTAGCACCATCCAAAGGTCAGTGGATATCTGACC
CCTGGCCCTGGTGTGTAGTTCTGCTAATCAGGGAAGTAGCCTTGTGTGTGGTAGATCCACAGATCAAGGA
TATCTTGTCTTCGTTGGGAGTGAATTAGCCCTTCCAGTCCCCTCTTTTCTTTTAAAAAGTGGCTAAGATC
TACAGCTGCCTTGTAAGTCATTGGTCTTAAAGGTACCTGAGGTGTGACTGGAAAACCCACCTCCTCCTCC
TCTTGTGCTTCTAGCCAGGCACAATCAGCATTGGTAGCTGCTGTATTGCTACTTGTGATTGCTCCATGTT
TTTCTAGGTCTCGACTGCAGAATTAATTCCAGGCGGGGAGGCGGCCCAAAGGGAGATCCGACTCGTCTGA
GGGCGAAGGCGAAGACGCGGAAGAGGCCGCAGAGCCGGCAGCAGGCCGCGGGAAGGAAGGTCCGCTGGAT
TGAGGGCCGAAGGGACGTAGCAGAAGGACGTCCCGCGCAGAATCCAGGTGGCAACACAGGCGAGCAGCCA
TGGAAAGGACGTCAGCTTCCCCGACAACACCACGGAATTGTCAGTGCCCAACAGCCGAGCCCCTGTCCAG
CAGCGGGCAAGGCAGGCGGCGATGAGTTCCGCCGTGGCAATAGGGAGGGGGAAAGCGAAAGTCCCGGAAA
GGAGCTGACAGGTGGTGGCAATGCCCCAACCAGTGGGGGTTGCGTCAGCAAACACAGTGCACACCACGCC
ACGTTGCCTGACAACGGGCCACAACTCCTCATAAAGAGACAGCAACCAGGATTTATACAAGGAGGAGAAA
ATGAAAGCCATACGGGAAGCAATAGCATGATACAAAGGCATTAAAGCAGCGTATCCACATAGCGTAAAAG
GAGCAACATAGTTAAGAATACCAGTCAATCTTTCACAAATTTTGTAATCCAGAGGTTGATTGTTCCAGAC
GCGTTCAGTCCTGCTCCTCGGCCACGAAGTGCACGCAGTTGCCGGCCGGGTCGCGCAGGGCGAACTCCCG
CCCCCACGGCTGCTCGCCGATCTCGGTCATGGCCGGCCCGGAGGCGTCCCGGAAGTTCGTGGACACGACC
TCCGACCACTCGGCGTACAGCTCGTCCAGGCCGCGCACCCACACCCAGGCCAGGGTGTTGTCCGGCACCA
CCTGGTCCTGGACCGCGCTGATGAACAGGGTCACGTCGTCCCGGACCACACCGGCGAAGTCGTCCTCCAC
GAAGTCCCGGGAGAACCCGAGCCGGTCGGTCCAGAACTCGACCGCTCCGGCGACGTCGCGCGCGGTGAGC
ACCGGAACGGCACTGGTCAACTTGGCCATGGTCGCGTTTTGCAAAAGCCTAGGCCTCCAAAAAAGCCTCC
TCACTACTTCTGGAATAGCTCAGAGGCCGAGGCGGCCTCGGCCTCTGCATAAAT
